>Addgene plasmid #137112 | pFD-FN3 | addgene full sequence | sequence record 272208 | Addgene NGS Result
GCGGCCTTTTTACGGTTCCTGGCCTTTTGCTGGCCTTTTGCTCACATGTTCTTTCCTGCGTTATCCCCTG
ATTCTGTGGATAACCGTATTACCGCCAATTGAGTGAGCTGATACCGCTCGCCGCAGCCGAACGACCGAGC
GCAGCGAGTCACCCGCGAAATACAAGAAGACAATTTTCCCGCACCAGCAGTGGGGGGGTTAGTTCGGTGC
CTACAAATTTGGAGGTGGTTGCGGCAACACCCACCTCCTTGCTGATCTCTTGGGACGCCTACCGTGAGTT
ACCCGTGTCCTACTACCGTATCACGTACGGTGAGACTGGCGGGAACTCACCTGTGCAGGAATTTACAGTG
CCGGGGTCCAAATCAACCGCTACCATCTCGGGATTGAAGCCGGGTGTTGATTATACTATCACTGTGTATG
CCCACTATAACTACCACTACTATAGTTCCCCCATCTCCATCAACTATCGCGGCATTGCATAAAGCCCCGA
CAGTAAAAAGAGACCCTGACTAGTCTCCGGGAGCTGCATGTGTCAGAGGTTTTCACCGTCATCACCGAAA
CGCGCGACACGAAAGGGCCTCGTGATACGCCTATTTTTATAGGTTAATGTCATGATAATAATGGTTTCTT
AGACGTCAGGTGGCCTTTTCGGGGAAATGTGCGCGGAACCCCTATTTGTTTATTTTTCTAAATACATTCA
AATATGTATCCGCTCATGAATTAATTCTTAGAAAAACTCATCGAGCATCAAATGAAACTGCAATTTATTC
ATATCAGGATTATCAATACCATATTTTTGAAAAAGCCGTTTCTGTAATGAAGGAGAAAACTCACCGAGGC
AGTTCCATAGGATGGCAAGATCCTGGTATCGGTCTGCGATTCCGACTCGTCCAACATCAATACAACCTAT
TAATTTCCCCTCGTCAAAAATAAGGTTATCAAGTGAGAAATCACCATGAGTGACGACTGAATCCGGTGAG
AATGGCAAAAGTTTATGCATTTCTTTCCAGACTTGTTCAACAGGCCAGCCATTACGCTCGTCATCAAAAT
CACTCGCATCAACCAAACCGTTATTCATTCGTGATTGCGCCTGAGCCAGACGAAATACGCGGTCGCTGTT
AAAAGGACAATTACAAACAGGAATCGAATGCAACCGGCGCAGGAACACCGCCAGCGCATCAACAATATTT
TCACCTGAATCAGGATATTCTTCTAATACCTGGAATGCTGTTTTCCCTGGGATCGCCGTGGTGAGTAACC
ATGCATCATCAGGAGTACGGATAAAATGCTTGATGGTCGGAAGAGGCATAAATTCCGTCAGCCAGTTTAG
TCTGACCATCTCATCTGTAACATCATTGGCAACGCTACCTTTGCCATGTTTCAGAAACAACTCTGGCGCA
TCGGGCTTCCCATACAATCGATAGATTGTCGCACCTGATTGCCCGACATTATCGCGAGCCCATTTATACC
CATATAAATCAGCATCCATGTTGGAATTTAATCGCGGCCTAGAGCAAGACGTTTCCCGTTGAATATGGCT
CATAACACCCCTTGTATTACTGTTTATGTAAGCAGACAGTTTTATTGTGAATTCTCATGACCAAAATCCC
TTAACGTGAGTTTTCGTTCCACTGAGCGTCAGACCCCGTAGAAAAGATCAAAGGATCTTCTTGAGATCCT
TTTTTTCTGCGCGTAATCTGCTGCTTGCAAACAAAAAAACCACCGCTACCAGCGGTGGTTTGTTTGCCGG
ATCAAGAGCTACCAACTCTTTTTCCGAAGGTAACTGGCTTCAGCAGAGCGCAGATACCAAATACTGTTCT
TCTAGTGTAGCCGTAGTTAGGCCACCACTTCAAGAACTCTGTAGCACCGCCTACATACCTCGCTCTGCTA
ATCCTGTTACCAGTGGCTGCTGCCAGTGGCGATAAGTCGTGTCTTACCGGGTTGGACTCAAGACGATAGT
TACCGGATAAGGCGCAGCGGTCGGGCTGAACGGGGGGTTCGTGCACACAGCCCAGCTTGGAGCGAACGAC
CTACACCGAACTGAGATACCTACAGCGTGAGCTATGAGAAAGCGCCACGCTTCCCGAAGGGAGAAAGGCG
GACAGGTATCCGGTAAGCGGCAGGGTCGGAACAGGAGAGCGCACGAGGGAGCTTCCAGGGGGAAACGCCT
GGTATCTTTATAGTCCTGTCGGGTTTCGCCACCTCTGACTTGAGCGTCGATTTTTGTGATCTCGTCAGGG
GGGCGGAGCCTATGGAAAAACGCCAGCAAC
Features (pLannotate 1.2.2; 5 found; start..end, strand, type, name):
    198..422     +  CDS            FINC_PLEWA (fragment): Experimental evidence at transcript level: Swiss-Prot protein existence level 2. Fibronectins bind cell surfaces and various compounds including collagen, fibrin, heparin, DNA, and actin. Fibronectins are involved in cell adhesion, cell motility, opsonization, wound healing, and maintenance of cell shape. May be involved in osteoblast compaction (By similarity). From Pleurodeles waltl (Iberian ribbed newt).
    533..567     -  CDS            rop (fragment): Rop protein, which maintains plasmids at low copy number; rop
    662..719     +  promoter       AmpR promoter (fragment): bla
    728..1543    -  CDS            KanR: aminoglycoside phosphotransferase; aph(3')-Ia; confers resistance to kanamycin in bacteria or G418 (Geneticin®) in eukaryotes
   1671..2258    +  rep_origin     ori: high-copy-number ColE1/pMB1/pBR322/pUC origin of replication
