[The description below was written by a language model from this plasmid's Addgene catalogue record and pLannotate feature annotations shown in this document.]
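Description:
pFD-FN3 is a small (about 2.3 kb) bacterial storage plasmid built on the pFD backbone and catalogued as a synthetic biology vector. It belongs to the iFLinkC (iterative functional linker cloning) toolkit, a restriction enzyme-based strategy for combinatorially assembling and recombining linker peptides with functional protein domains. The "FD" in the backbone name presumably refers to functional domain, which fits an entry vector that holds one domain part. The plasmid is propagated in E. coli from a high-copy ColE1/pUC-type origin and is selected with kanamycin through an aph(3')-Ia aminoglycoside phosphotransferase gene.

The insert is FN3, listed as synthetic. The automated annotation detects a roughly 225 bp coding segment resembling part of a fibronectin, with the best database match being a newt protein. This is consistent with a fibronectin type III domain, a compact scaffold often engineered as a binding module, and the species of the match should not be read as the actual source. The remaining annotated features are short fragments of the rop gene and of the AmpR promoter, which look like backbone remnants rather than functional parts.

No promoter, ribosome binding site or terminator driving FN3 is annotated. The plasmid therefore appears to be a part donor for assembly rather than an expression construct, although the record does not say so directly. The flanking restriction sites used for iFLinkC assembly are recorded as unknown. The likely use is as a source of the FN3 domain for fusion to linkers and other domains when building libraries of synthetic multi-domain proteins.
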