Addgene plasmid #137112: pFD-FN3
Purpose: iFLinkC Linker cloning
Depositing lab: Viktor Stein. Depositing organization: Technische Universitaet Darmstadt. Publication: iFLinkC: an iterative functional linker cloning strategy for the combinatorial assembly and recombination of linker peptides with functional domains. Grawe A, Ranglack J, Weyrich A, Stein V. Nucleic Acids Res. 2020 Jan 11. pii: 5700546. doi: 10.1093/nar/gkz1210. PubMed 31925441.
Backbone
  Vector backbone: pFD
  Vector type: Synthetic Biology
Growth in bacteria
  Bacterial resistance: Kanamycin, 50 μg/mL
  Growth temperature: 37°C
  Growth strain: DH5alpha
  Copy number: High Copy
Gene/Insert
  Gene/Insert name: FN3
  Species: Synthetic
  Cloning method: Restriction Enzyme; 5′ cloning site Unknown (unknown if destroyed); 3′ cloning site Unknown (unknown if destroyed)
Terms and licenses: Academic/Nonprofit Terms; Industry Terms: Not Available to Industry
How to cite: pFD-FN3 was a gift from Viktor Stein (Addgene plasmid # 137112 ; http://n2t.net/addgene:137112 ; RRID:Addgene_137112)
